Addgene plasmid #232983: pAG415Gal_Gcn4 Aro3+
Purpose: Galactose iduced expression of Gcn4 Aro3+ in yeast
Depositing lab: Aseem Ansari & Tanja Mittag. Depositing organization: St. Jude Children's Research Hospital. Publication: Reconciling competing models on the roles of condensates and soluble complexes in transcription factor function. Bremer A, Lang WH, Kempen RP, Sweta K, Taylor AB, Borgia MB, Ansari AZ, Mittag T. bioRxiv [Preprint]. 2024 Nov 22:2024.11.21.624739. doi: 10.1101/2024.11.21.624739. PubMed 39605529.
Backbone
  Vector backbone: pAG415Gal-ccdB
  Backbone manufacturer: Susan Lindquist (Addgene #14145)
  Vector type: Yeast Expression
  Selectable markers: LEU2
Growth in bacteria
  Bacterial resistance: Ampicillin, 100 μg/mL
  Growth temperature: 37°C
  Growth strain: DH5alpha
  Copy number: High Copy
Gene/Insert
  Gene/Insert name: Gcn4 Aro3+
  Species: S. cerevisiae (budding yeast)
  Mutation: D103Y, N112T, L113Y, S117F, K140R
  Promoter: Gal1
  Tag / fusion protein: TEV cleavage site (N terminal on insert)
  Cloning method: Gateway Cloning
Terms and licenses: Academic/Nonprofit Terms; Industry Terms: Not Available to Industry
Depositor comments: Please visit https://doi.org/10.1101/2024.11.21.624739 for bioRxiv preprint.
How to cite: pAG415Gal_Gcn4 Aro3+ was a gift from Aseem Ansari & Tanja Mittag (Addgene plasmid # 232983 ; http://n2t.net/addgene:232983 ; RRID:Addgene_232983)
