[The description below was written by a language model from this plasmid's Addgene catalogue record and pLannotate feature annotations shown in this document.]
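Description:
pAG415Gal_Gcn4 Aro3+ is a yeast expression plasmid built by Gateway recombination into the pAG415Gal-ccdB destination vector, a centromeric E. coli–S. cerevisiae shuttle backbone. In yeast it is maintained through a CEN6/ARS element, which normally gives stable, low-copy inheritance, and is selected by the LEU2 auxotrophic marker (3-isopropylmalate dehydrogenase under its own promoter) in leucine-deficient hosts. In bacteria it replicates from a high-copy ColE1/pUC-type origin and is selected with ampicillin through the bla gene. An f1 origin and remnants of the pBluescript-style lac/lacZα region, with flanking T3 and T7 promoters, are carried over from the parental vector. Several other small annotated fragments (lacI, bom, rop, NFS1) appear to be backbone or marker-flanking remnants rather than functional parts.

The expression cassette places the insert between the galactose-inducible, Gal4-regulated GAL1 promoter and the CYC1 terminator, with attB1 and attB2 sites marking the Gateway junctions. The insert is a variant of the S. cerevisiae transcription factor Gcn4 carrying the substitutions D103Y, N112T, L113Y, S117F and K140R, three of which introduce aromatic residues, consistent with the "Aro3+" name. It is preceded by an N-terminal TEV protease cleavage site. The automated annotation did not label Gcn4 itself, marking only a short match to the Neurospora homologue cpc-1. The attB-flanked interval is also only about 400 nt, so the insert may encode a portion of Gcn4 rather than the whole protein, although the record does not say this. The plasmid is intended for galactose-induced expression of this Gcn4 variant in yeast, and the associated work examines the roles of condensates and soluble complexes in transcription factor function.
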