Features (pLannotate 1.2.2; 27 found; start..end, strand, type, name):
     69..572     -  misc_feature   CEN/ARS: S. cerevisiae CEN6 centromere fused to an autonomously replicating sequence
    609..713     +  promoter       AmpR promoter: bla
    714..1574    +  CDS            AmpR: β-lactamase; bla; confers resistance to ampicillin, carbenicillin, and related antibiotics
   1745..2333    +  rep_origin     ori: high-copy-number ColE1/pMB1/pBR322/pUC origin of replication
   2516..2608    +  CDS            lacI (fragment): lac repressor; lacI; The lac repressor binds to the lac operator to inhibit transcription in E. coli. This inhibition can be relieved by adding lactose or isopropyl-β-D-thiogalactopyranoside (IPTG).
   2621..2642    +  protein_bind   CAP binding site: CAP binding activates transcription in the presence of cAMP. E. coli catabolite activator protein
   2657..2687    +  promoter       lac promoter: promoter for the E. coli lac operon
   2695..2711    +  protein_bind   lac operator: The lac repressor binds to the lac operator to inhibit transcription in E. coli. This inhibition can be relieved by adding lactose or isopropyl-β-D-thiogalactopyranoside (IPTG). lac repressor encoded by lacI
   2756..2774    +  promoter       T3 promoter: promoter for bacteriophage T3 RNA polymerase
   2798..3239    +  promoter       GAL1 promoter: S. cerevisiae GAL1; inducible promoter, regulated by Gal4
   3254..3274    +  misc_feature   MCS (fragment): pBluescript multiple cloning site
   3278..3302    +  protein_bind   attB1: mutant version of attB; recombination site for the Gateway® BP reaction BP Clonase™
   3308..3324    +  CDS            TEV site (fragment): tobacco etch virus (TEV) protease recognition and cleavage site
   3497..3607    +  CDS            cpc-1 (fragment): CPC1_NEUCR - Experimental evidence at protein level: Swiss-Prot protein existence level 1. In N.crassa grown under amino acid starvation conditions, this protein is required for increasing the transcription of the genes coding for many amino acid biosynthetic pathways enzymes. This transcription factor binds and recognize the DNA sequence: 5'-TGACTC- 3'. From Neurospora crassa (strain ATCC 24698 / 74-OR23-1A / CBS 708.71 / DSM 1257 / FGSC 987).
   3672..3696    -  protein_bind   attB2: mutant version of attB; recombination site for the Gateway® BP reaction BP Clonase™
   3700..3725    +  misc_feature   MCS (fragment): pBluescript multiple cloning site
   3730..3977    +  terminator     CYC1 terminator: S. cerevisiae CYC1; transcription terminator for CYC1
   3996..4014    -  promoter       T7 promoter: promoter for bacteriophage T7 RNA polymerase
   4022..4177    +  CDS            lacZα (fragment): LacZα fragment of β-galactosidase; lacZ fragment
   4181..4609    +  rep_origin     f1 ori (sequence partly withheld): f1 bacteriophage origin of replication; arrow indicates direction of (+) strand synthesis
   4637..4689    -  misc_feature   bom (fragment): basis of mobility region from pBR322
   4720..4797    +  CDS            YO192_YEAST (fragment): Experimental evidence at protein level: Swiss-Prot protein existence level 1. From Saccharomyces cerevisiae (strain ATCC 204508 / S288c) (Baker's yeast).
   4937..5344    +  promoter       LEU2 promoter: S. cerevisiae LEU2
   5345..6439    +  CDS            LEU2: 3-isopropylmalate dehydrogenase, required for leucine biosynthesis; S. cerevisiae LEU2; yeast auxotrophic marker
   6801..6917    -  CDS            NFS1 (fragment): NFS1_YEAST - Also known as SPL1 From Saccharomyces cerevisiae (strain ATCC 204508 / S288c) (Baker's yeast).
   6916..6966    -  misc_feature   bom (fragment): basis of mobility region from pBR322
   7068..7103    -  CDS            rop (fragment): Rop protein, which maintains plasmids at low copy number; rop
>Addgene plasmid #232983 | pAG415Gal_Gcn4 Aro3+ | addgene full sequence | sequence record 465973 | Addgene NGS Result
ACGAAAGGGCCTCGTGATACGCCTATTTTTATAGGTTAATGTCATGATAATAATGGTTTCTTAGGACGGA
TCGCTTGCCTGTAACTTACACGCGCCTCGTATCTTTTAATGATGGAATAATTTGGGAATTTACTCTGTGT
TTATTTATTTTTATGTTTTGTATTTGGATTTTAGAAAGTAAATAAAGAAGGTAGAAGAGTTACGGAATGA
AGAAAAAAAAATAAACAAAGGTTTAAAAAATTTCAACAAAAAGCGTACTTTACATATATATTTATTAGAC
AAGAAAAGCAGATTAAATAGATATACATTCGATTAACGATAAGTAAAATGTAAAATCACAGGATTTTCGT
GTGTGGTCTTCTACACAGACAAGATGAAACAATTCGGCATTAATACCTGAGAGCAGGAAGAGCAAGATAA
AAGGTAGTATTTGTTGGCGATCCCCCTAGAGTCTTTTACATCTTCGGAAAACAAAAACTATTTTTTCTTT
AATTTCTTTTTTTACTTTCTATTTTTAATTTATATATTTATATTAAAAAATTTAAATTATAATTATTTTT
ATAGCACGTGATGAAAAGGACCCAGGTGGCACTTTTCGGGGAAATGTGCGCGGAACCCCTATTTGTTTAT
TTTTCTAAATACATTCAAATATGTATCCGCTCATGAGACAATAACCCTGATAAATGCTTCAATAATATTG
AAAAAGGAAGAGTATGAGTATTCAACATTTCCGTGTCGCCCTTATTCCCTTTTTTGCGGCATTTTGCCTT
CCTGTTTTTGCTCACCCAGAAACGCTGGTGAAAGTAAAAGATGCTGAAGATCAGTTGGGTGCACGAGTGG
GTTACATCGAACTGGATCTCAACAGCGGTAAGATCCTTGAGAGTTTTCGCCCCGAAGAACGTTTTCCAAT
GATGAGCACTTTTAAAGTTCTGCTATGTGGCGCGGTATTATCCCGTATTGACGCCGGGCAAGAGCAACTC
GGTCGCCGCATACACTATTCTCAGAATGACTTGGTTGAGTACTCACCAGTCACAGAAAAGCATCTTACGG
ATGGCATGACAGTAAGAGAATTATGCAGTGCTGCCATAACCATGAGTGATAACACTGCGGCCAACTTACT
TCTGACAACGATCGGAGGACCGAAGGAGCTAACCGCTTTTTTGCACAACATGGGGGATCATGTAACTCGC
CTTGATCGTTGGGAACCGGAGCTGAATGAAGCCATACCAAACGACGAGCGTGACACCACGATGCCTGTAG
CAATGGCAACAACGTTGCGCAAACTATTAACTGGCGAACTACTTACTCTAGCTTCCCGGCAACAATTAAT
AGACTGGATGGAGGCGGATAAAGTTGCAGGACCACTTCTGCGCTCGGCCCTTCCGGCTGGCTGGTTTATT
GCTGATAAATCTGGAGCCGGTGAGCGTGGGTCTCGCGGTATCATTGCAGCACTGGGGCCAGATGGTAAGC
CCTCCCGTATCGTAGTTATCTACACGACGGGGAGTCAGGCAACTATGGATGAACGAAATAGACAGATCGC
TGAGATAGGTGCCTCACTGATTAAGCATTGGTAACTGTCAGACCAAGTTTACTCATATATACTTTAGATT
GATTTAAAACTTCATTTTTAATTTAAAAGGATCTAGGTGAAGATCCTTTTTGATAATCTCATGACCAAAA
TCCCTTAACGTGAGTTTTCGTTCCACTGAGCGTCAGACCCCGTAGAAAAGATCAAAGGATCTTCTTGAGA
TCCTTTTTTTCTGCGCGTAATCTGCTGCTTGCAAACAAAAAAACCACCGCTACCAGCGGTGGTTTGTTTG
CCGGATCAAGAGCTACCAACTCTTTTTCCGAAGGTAACTGGCTTCAGCAGAGCGCAGATACCAAATACTG
TTCTTCTAGTGTAGCCGTAGTTAGGCCACCACTTCAAGAACTCTGTAGCACCGCCTACATACCTCGCTCT
GCTAATCCTGTTACCAGTGGCTGCTGCCAGTGGCGATAAGTCGTGTCTTACCGGGTTGGACTCAAGACGA
TAGTTACCGGATAAGGCGCAGCGGTCGGGCTGAACGGGGGGTTCGTGCACACAGCCCAGCTTGGAGCGAA
CGACCTACACCGAACTGAGATACCTACAGCGTGAGCTATGAGAAAGCGCCACGCTTCCCGAAGGGAGAAA
GGCGGACAGGTATCCGGTAAGCGGCAGGGTCGGAACAGGAGAGCGCACGAGGGAGCTTCCAGGGGGAAAC
GCCTGGTATCTTTATAGTCCTGTCGGGTTTCGCCACCTCTGACTTGAGCGTCGATTTTTGTGATGCTCGT
CAGGGGGGCGGAGCCTATGGAAAAACGCCAGCAACGCGGCCTTTTTACGGTTCCTGGCCTTTTGCTGGCC
TTTTGCTCACATGTTCTTTCCTGCGTTATCCCCTGATTCTGTGGATAACCGTATTACCGCCTTTGAGTGA
GCTGATACCGCTCGCCGCAGCCGAACGACCGAGCGCAGCGAGTCAGTGAGCGAGGAAGCGGAAGAGCGCC
CAATACGCAAACCGCCTCTCCCCGCGCGTTGGCCGATTCATTAATGCAGCTGGCACGACAGGTTTCCCGA
CTGGAAAGCGGGCAGTGAGCGCAACGCAATTAATGTGAGTTAGCTCACTCATTAGGCACCCCAGGCTTTA
CACTTTATGCTTCCGGCTCGTATGTTGTGTGGAATTGTGAGCGGATAACAATTTCACACAGGAAACAGCT
ATGACCATGATTACGCCAAGCGCGCAATTAACCCTCACTAAAGGGAACAAAAGCTGGAGCTCTAGTACGG
ATTAGAAGCCGCCGAGCGGGTGACAGCCCTCCGAAGGAAGACTCTCCTCCGTGCGTCCTCGTCTTCACCG
GTCGCGTTCCTGAAACGCAGATGTGCCTCGCGCCGCACTGCTCCGAACAATAAAGATTCTACAATACTAG
CTTTTATGGTTATGAAGAGGAAAAATTGGCAGTAACCTGGCCCCACAAACCTTCAAATGAACGAATCAAA
TTAACAACCATAGGATGATAATGCGATTAGTTTTTTAGCCTTATTTCTGGGGTAATTAATCAGCGAAGCG
ATGATTTTTGATCTATTAACAGATATATAAATGCAAAAACTGCATAACCACTTTAACTAATACTTTCAAC
ATTTTCGGTTTGTATTACTTCTTATTCAAATGTAATAAAAGTATCAACAAAAAATTGTTAATATACCTCT
ATACTTTAACGTCAAGGAGAAAAAACCCCGGATTCTAGAACTAGTGGATCCCCCATCACAAGTTTGTACA
AAAAAGCAGGCTTCGAGAACCTGTATTTTCAGGGTAGCATGAGCACCGATTATACCCCGATGTTTGAATA
TGAAACCTACGAAGATAACTTTAAAGAGTGGACCAGCCTGTTCGATAATGATATTCCGGTTACCACCGAT
GATGTTAGCCTGGCAGATCGTGCAATTGAAAGCGGTAGCGGTTCAGGTAGCGGTAGTCCGGAAAGCAGCG
ATCCGGCAGCACTGAAACGTGCCCGTAATACCGAAGCAGCACGTCGTAGCCGTGCACGTAAACTGCAGCG
TATGAAACAGCTGGAAGATAAAGTTGAAGAACTGCTGTGCAAAAACTACCACCTGGAAAATGAAGTTGCC
CGTCTGAAAAAACTGGTTGGTGAACGTTAAGACCCAGCTTTCTTGTACAAAGTGGTGATGGGCTGCAGGA
ATTCGATATCAAGCTCGAGTCATGTAATTAGTTATGTCACGCTTACATTCACGCCCTCCCCCCACATCCG
CTCTAACCGAAAAGGAAGGAGTTAGACAACCTGAAGTCTAGGTCCCTATTTATTTTTTTATAGTTATGTT
AGTATTAAGAACGTTATTTATATTTCAAATTTTTCTTTTTTTTCTGTACAGACGCGTGTACGCATGTAAC
ATTATACTGAAAACCTTGCTTGAGAAGGTTTTGGGACGCTCGAAGGCTTTAATTTGCGGCCGGTACCCAA
TTCGCCCTATAGTGAGTCGTATTACGCGCGCTCACTGGCCGTCGTTTTACAACGTCGTGACTGGGAAAAC
CCTGGCGTTACCCAACTTAATCGCCTTGCAGCACATCCCCCTTTCGCCAGCTGGCGTAATAGCGAAGAGG
CCCGCACCGATCGCCCTTCCCAACAGTTGCGCAGCCTGAATGGCGAATGG
[124 nt withheld, positions 4181-4304]
C
[91 nt withheld, positions 4306-4396]
A
[49 nt withheld, positions 4398-4446]
CCTTTGACGTTGGAGTCCACGTTCTTT
[37 nt withheld, positions 4474-4510]
ACCCTATCTCGGTCTATTCTTTTGATTTATAAGGGATTTTGCCGATTTCGGCCTATTGGTTAAAAAATGA
GCTGATTTAACAAAAATTTAACGCGAATTTTAACAAAATATTAACGCTTACAATTTCCTGATGCGGTATT
TTCTCCTTACGCATCTGTGCGGTATTTCACACCGCATATCGACCGGTCGAGGAGAACTTCTAGTATATCT
ACATACCTAATATTATTGCCTTATTAAAAATGGAATCCCAACAATTACATCAAAATCCACATTCTCTTCA
AAATCAATTGTCCTGTACTTCCTTGTTCATGTGTGTTCAAAAACGTTATATTTATAGGATAATTATACTC
TATTTCTCAACAAGTAATTGGTTGTTTGGCCGAGCGGTCTAAGGCGCCTGATTCAAGAAATATCTTGACC
GCAGTTAACTGTGGGAATACTCAGGTATCGTAAGATGCAAGAGTTCGAATCTCTTAGCAACCATTATTTT
TTTCCTCAACATAACGAGAACACACAGGGGCGCTATCGCACAGAATCAAATTCGATGACTGGAAATTTTT
TGTTAATTTCAGAGGTCGCCTGACGCATATACCTTTTTCAACTGAAAAATTGGGAGAAAAAGGAAAGGTG
AGAGCGCCGGAACCGGCTTTTCATATAGAATAGAGAAGCGTTCATGACTAAATGCTTGCATCACAATACT
TGAAGTTGACAATATTATTTAAGGACCTATTGTTTTTTCCAATAGGTGGTTAGCAATCGTCTTACTTTCT
AACTTTTCTTACCTTTTACATTTCAGCAATATATATATATATATTTCAAGGATATACCATTCTAATGTCT
GCCCCTAAGAAGATCGTCGTTTTGCCAGGTGACCACGTTGGTCAAGAAATCACAGCCGAAGCCATTAAGG
TTCTTAAAGCTATTTCTGATGTTCGTTCCAATGTCAAGTTCGATTTCGAAAATCATTTAATTGGTGGTGC
TGCTATCGATGCTACAGGTGTTCCACTTCCAGATGAGGCGCTGGAAGCCTCCAAGAAGGCTGATGCCGTT
TTGTTAGGTGCTGTGGGTGGTCCTAAATGGGGTACCGGTAGTGTTAGACCTGAACAAGGTTTACTAAAAA
TCCGTAAAGAACTTCAATTGTACGCCAACTTAAGACCATGTAACTTTGCATCCGACTCTCTTTTAGACTT
ATCTCCAATCAAGCCACAATTTGCTAAAGGTACTGACTTCGTTGTTGTCAGAGAATTAGTGGGAGGTATT
TACTTTGGTAAGAGAAAGGAAGACGATGGTGATGGTGTCGCTTGGGATAGTGAACAATACACCGTTCCAG
AAGTGCAAAGAATCACAAGAATGGCCGCTTTCATGGCCCTACAACATGAGCCACCATTGCCTATTTGGTC
CTTGGATAAAGCTAATGTTTTGGCCTCTTCAAGATTATGGAGAAAAACTGTGGAGGAAACCATCAAGAAC
GAATTCCCTACATTGAAGGTTCAACATCAATTGATTGATTCTGCCGCCATGATCCTAGTTAAGAACCCAA
CCCACCTAAATGGTATTATAATCACCAGCAACATGTTTGGTGATATCATCTCCGATGAAGCCTCCGTTAT
CCCAGGTTCCTTGGGTTTGTTGCCATCTGCGTCCTTGGCCTCTTTGCCAGACAAGAACACCGCATTTGGT
TTGTACGAACCATGCCACGGTTCTGCTCCAGATTTGCCAAAGAATAAGGTCAACCCTATCGCCACTATCT
TGTCTGCTGCAATGATGTTGAAATTGTCATTGAACTTGCCTGAAGAAGGTAAGGCCATTGAAGATGCAGT
TAAAAAGGTTTTGGATGCAGGTATCAGAACTGGTGATTTAGGTGGTTCCAACAGTACCACCGAAGTCGGT
GATGCTGTCGCCGAAGAAGTTAAGAAAATCCTTGCTTAAAAAGATTCTCTTTTTTTATGATATTTGTACA
TAAACTTTATAAATGAAATTCATAATAGAAACGACACGAAATTACAAAATGGAATATGTTCATAGGGTAG
ACGAAACTATATACGCAATCTACATACATTTATCAAGAAGGAGAAAAAGGAGGATGTAAAGGAATACAGG
TAAGCAAATTGATACTAATGGCTCAACGTGATAAGGAAAAAGAATTGCACTTTAACATTAATATTGACAA
GGAGGAGGGCACCACACAAAAAGTTAGGTGTAACAGAAAATCATGAAACTATGATTCCTAATTTATATAT
TGGAGGATTTTCTCTAAAAAAAAAAAAATACAACAAATAAAAAACACTCAATGACCTGACCATTTGATGG
AGTTTAAGTCAATACCTTCTTGAACCATTTCCCATAATGGTGAAAGTTCCCTCAAGAATTTTACTCTGTC
AGAAACGGCCTTAACGACGTAGTCGATATGGTGCACTCTCAGTACAATCTGCTCTGATGCCGCATAGTTA
AGCCAGCCCCGACACCCGCCAACACCCGCTGACGCGCCCTGACGGGCTTGTCTGCTCCCGGCATCCGCTT
ACAGACAAGCTGTGACCGTCTCCGGGAGCTGCATGTGTCAGAGGTTTTCACCGTCATCACCGAAACGCGC
GAG
